Addgene plasmid #110501: EGFP-Rab13-T22N
Purpose: Dominant Negative
Depositing lab: Bernardo Mainou. Depositing organization: Emory University. Publication: Transport to late endosomes is required for efficient reovirus infection. Mainou BA, Dermody TS. J Virol. 2012 Aug;86(16):8346-58. doi: 10.1128/JVI.00100-12. Epub 2012 Jun 6. PubMed 22674975.
Backbone
  Vector backbone: pEGFP-C1
  Backbone size w/o insert (bp): 4700
  Vector type: Mammalian Expression
Growth in bacteria
  Bacterial resistance: Kanamycin, 50 μg/mL
  Growth temperature: 37°C
  Growth strain: DH5alpha
  Copy number: High Copy
Gene/Insert
  Gene/Insert name: Rab13-T22N
  Species: H. sapiens (human)
  Mutation: T22N
  Entrez Gene: RAB13 (a.k.a. GIG4)
  Tag / fusion protein: EGFP (N terminal on backbone)
  Cloning method: Ligation Independent Cloning
Terms and licenses: Academic/Nonprofit Terms; Industry Terms: Not Available to Industry
How to cite: EGFP-Rab13-T22N was a gift from Bernardo Mainou (Addgene plasmid # 110501 ; http://n2t.net/addgene:110501 ; RRID:Addgene_110501)
