[The description below was written by a language model from this plasmid's Addgene catalogue record and pLannotate feature annotations shown in this document.]
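Description:
EGFP-Rab13-T22N is a mammalian expression plasmid built on the pEGFP-C1 backbone that encodes human RAB13 carrying the T22N substitution, fused at its N terminus to EGFP. The sequenced construct is about 5.4 kb. It replicates in E. coli at high copy from a ColE1/pUC-type origin and is selected with kanamycin. The resistance gene is the Tn5 aminoglycoside phosphotransferase (NeoR/KanR), which sits behind both a bacterial bla promoter and the SV40 enhancer/early promoter and is followed by an HSV TK polyadenylation signal. The same marker can therefore confer G418 resistance in mammalian cells. An f1 origin is also present. The short ble, bGH poly(A) and SV40 large T antigen fragments in the annotation appear to be backbone remnants rather than functional elements.

The expression cassette uses the human CMV immediate early enhancer and promoter to drive the EGFP coding sequence. This is followed by a remnant of the multiple cloning site, a linker region, the RAB13 open reading frame, and an SV40 polyadenylation signal. The insert was introduced by ligation-independent cloning. Rab GTPases cycle between inactive GDP-bound and active GTP-bound states to regulate membrane trafficking, and RAB13 is associated with endocytic recycling and delivery of transmembrane proteins to the plasma membrane. The record lists the T22N mutant as a dominant negative; equivalent substitutions in Rab proteins generally favour the inactive, GDP-bound form and interfere with the endogenous protein. The EGFP tag allows transfected cells to be identified and the fusion protein to be localised by fluorescence. The associated publication concerns the endosomal transport requirements of reovirus infection, which suggests use in testing whether RAB13-dependent trafficking contributes to viral entry.
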