Features (pLannotate 1.2.2; 16 found; start..end, strand, type, name):
      1..304     +  enhancer       CMV enhancer: human cytomegalovirus immediate early enhancer
    305..508     +  promoter       CMV promoter: human cytomegalovirus (CMV) immediate early promoter
    553..1269    +  CDS            EGFP: EGFP is a basic (constitutively fluorescent) green fluorescent protein published in 1996, derived from Aequorea victoria. It is reported to be a rapidly-maturing weak dimer with moderate acid sensitivity.
   1270..1304    +  misc_feature   MCS (fragment): multiple cloning site
   1426..2034    +  CDS            RAB13: RAB13_HUMAN - Experimental evidence at protein level: Swiss-Prot protein existence level 1. The small GTPases Rab are key regulators of intracellular membrane trafficking, from the formation of transport vesicles to their fusion with membranes. Rabs cycle between an inactive GDP-bound form and an active GTP-bound form that is able to recruit to membranes different sets of downstream effectors directly responsible for vesicle formation, movement, tethering and fusion. That Rab is involved in endocytic recycling and regulates the transport to the plasma membrane of transmembrane proteins like th
   2060..2144    +  CDS            large T antigen (fragment): large T antigen from SV40 (simian virus 40)
   2167..2288    +  polyA_signal   SV40 poly(A) signal: SV40 polyadenylation signal
   2322..2750    -  rep_origin     f1 ori (sequence partly withheld): f1 bacteriophage origin of replication; arrow indicates direction of (+) strand synthesis
   2777..2881    +  promoter       AmpR promoter: bla
   2883..3240    +  promoter       SV40 promoter: SV40 enhancer and early promoter
   3275..4069    +  CDS            NeoR/KanR: aminoglycoside phosphotransferase from Tn5; aph(3')-II (or nptII); confers resistance to neomycin, kanamycin, and G418 (Geneticin®)
   4090..4242    +  CDS            ble (fragment): BLE_KLEPN - Experimental evidence at protein level: Swiss-Prot protein existence level 1. Binding protein with a strong affinity to the bleomycin family of antibiotics. Binds to CL990; an antimitotic-antibiotic compound. From Klebsiella pneumoniae.
   4301..4348    +  polyA_signal   HSV TK poly(A) signal: herpes simplex virus thymidine kinase polyadenylation signal (Cole and Stacy, 1985)
   4439..4455    -  polyA_signal   bGH poly(A) signal (fragment): bovine growth hormone polyadenylation signal
   4677..5265    +  rep_origin     ori: high-copy-number ColE1/pMB1/pBR322/pUC origin of replication
   5380..5439    +  enhancer       CMV enhancer (fragment): human cytomegalovirus immediate early enhancer
>Addgene plasmid #110501 | EGFP-Rab13-T22N | addgene full sequence | sequence record 210502 | Addgene NGS Result
CGTTACATAACTTACGGTAAATGGCCCGCCTGGCTGACCGCCCAACGACCCCCGCCCATTGACGTCAATA
ATGACGTATGTTCCCATAGTAACGCCAATAGGGACTTTCCATTGACGTCAATGGGTGGAGTATTTACGGT
AAACTGCCCACTTGGCAGTACATCAAGTGTATCATATGCCAAGTACGCCCCCTATTGACGTCAATGACGG
TAAATGGCCCGCCTGGCATTATGCCCAGTACATGACCTTATGGGACTTTCCTACTTGGCAGTACATCTAC
GTATTAGTCATCGCTATTACCATGGTGATGCGGTTTTGGCAGTACATCAATGGGCGTGGATAGCGGTTTG
ACTCACGGGGATTTCCAAGTCTCCACCCCATTGACGTCAATGGGAGTTTGTTTTGGCACCAAAATCAACG
GGACTTTCCAAAATGTCGTAACAACTCCGCCCCATTGACGCAAATGGGCGGTAGGCGTGTACGGTGGGAG
GTCTATATAAGCAGAGCTGGTTTAGTGAACCGTCAGATCCGCTAGCGCTACCGGTCGCCACCATGGTGAG
CAAGGGCGAGGAGCTGTTCACCGGGGTGGTGCCCATCCTGGTCGAGCTGGACGGCGACGTAAACGGCCAC
AAGTTCAGCGTGTCCGGCGAGGGCGAGGGCGATGCCACCTACGGCAAGCTGACCCTGAAGTTCATCTGCA
CCACCGGCAAGCTGCCCGTGCCCTGGCCCACCCTCGTGACCACCCTGACCTACGGCGTGCAGTGCTTCAG
CCGCTACCCCGACCACATGAAGCAGCACGACTTCTTCAAGTCCGCCATGCCCGAAGGCTACGTCCAGGAG
CGCACCATCTTCTTCAAGGACGACGGCAACTACAAGACCCGCGCCGAGGTGAAGTTCGAGGGCGACACCC
TGGTGAACCGCATCGAGCTGAAGGGCATCGACTTCAAGGAGGACGGCAACATCCTGGGGCACAAGCTGGA
GTACAACTACAACAGCCACAACGTCTATATCATGGCCGACAAGCAGAAGAACGGCATCAAGGTGAACTTC
AAGATCCGCCACAACATCGAGGACGGCAGCGTGCAGCTCGCCGACCACTACCAGCAGAACACCCCCATCG
GCGACGGCCCCGTGCTGCTGCCCGACAACCACTACCTGAGCACCCAGTCCGCCCTGAGCAAAGACCCCAA
CGAGAAGCGCGATCACATGGTCCTGCTGGAGTTCGTGACCGCCGCCGGGATCACTCTCGGCATGGACGAG
CTGTACAAGTCCGGACTCAGATCTCGAGCTCAAGCTTCGAATTCCCGGGATATCGTCGACCCACGCGTCC
GCTGGGCTCCGTGCCGCTCTGTTTGCCAACCGTCCAGTCCCGCCTACCAGTGCCGGGCGCTCCCCACCCC
TCCCCCGGCTCCCCCGGTGTCCGCCATGGCCAAAGCCTACGACCACCTCTTCAAGTTGCTGCTGATCGGG
GACTCGGGGGTGGGCAAGAACTGTCTGATCATTCGCTTTGCAGAGGACAACTTCAACAACACTTACATCT
CCACCATCGGAATTGATTTCAAGATCCGCACTGTGGATATAGAGGGGAAGAAGATCAAACTACAAGTCTG
GGACACGGCTGGCCAAGAGCGGTTCAAGACAATAACTACTGCCTACTACCGTGGAGCCATGGGCATTATC
CTAGTATACGACATCACGGATGAGAAATCTTTCGAGAATATTCAGAACTGGATGAAAAGCATCAAGGAGA
ATGCCTCGGCTGGGGTGGAGCGCCTCTTGCTGGGGAACAAATGTGACATGGAGGCCAAGAGGAAGGTGCA
GAAGGAGCAGGCCGATAAGTTGGCTCGAGAGCATGGAATCCGATTTTTCGAAACTAGTGCTAAATCCAGT
ATGAATGTGGATGAGGCTTTTAGTTCCCTGGCCCGGGACATCTTGCTCAAGTCAGGAGGCCGGAGATCAG
GAAACGGCAACAAGCCTCCCAGTACTGACCTGAAAACTTGTGACAAGAAGAACACCAACAAGTGCTCCCT
GGGCTGAGGATCCACCGGATCTAGATAACTGATCATAATCAGCCATACCACATTTGTAGAGGTTTTACTT
GCTTTAAAAAACCTCCCACACCTCCCCCTGAACCTGAAACATAAAATGAATGCAATTGTTGTTGTTAACT
TGTTTATTGCAGCTTATAATGGTTACAAATAAAGCAATAGCATCACAAATTTCACAAATAAAGCATTTTT
TTCACTGCATTCTAGTTGTGGTTTGTCCAAACTCATCAATGTATCTTAACGCGTAAATTGTAAGCGTTAA
TATTTTGTTAAAATTCGCGTTAAATTTTTGTTAAATCAGCTCATTTTTTAACCAATAGGCCGAAATCGGC
AAAATCCCTTATAAATCAAAAGAATAGACCGAGATAGGGT
[37 nt withheld, positions 2421-2457]
AAAGAACGTGGACTCCAACGTCAAAGG
[49 nt withheld, positions 2485-2533]
T
[91 nt withheld, positions 2535-2625]
G
[124 nt withheld, positions 2627-2750]
CAGGTGGCACTTTTCGGGGAAATGTGCGCGGAACCCCTATTTGTTTATTTTTCTAAATACATTCAAATAT
GTATCCGCTCATGAGACAATAACCCTGATAAATGCTTCAATAATATTGAAAAAGGAAGAGTCCTGAGGCG
GAAAGAACCAGCTGTGGAATGTGTGTCAGTTAGGGTGTGGAAAGTCCCCAGGCTCCCCAGCAGGCAGAAG
TATGCAAAGCATGCATCTCAATTAGTCAGCAACCAGGTGTGGAAAGTCCCCAGGCTCCCCAGCAGGCAGA
AGTATGCAAAGCATGCATCTCAATTAGTCAGCAACCATAGTCCCGCCCCTAACTCCGCCCATCCCGCCCC
TAACTCCGCCCAGTTCCGCCCATTCTCCGCCCCATGGCTGACTAATTTTTTTTATTTATGCAGAGGCCGA
GGCCGCCTCGGCCTCTGAGCTATTCCAGAAGTAGTGAGGAGGCTTTTTTGGAGGCCTAGGCTTTTGCAAA
GATCGATCAAGAGACAGGATGAGGATCGTTTCGCATGATTGAACAAGATGGATTGCACGCAGGTTCTCCG
GCCGCTTGGGTGGAGAGGCTATTCGGCTATGACTGGGCACAACAGACAATCGGCTGCTCTGATGCCGCCG
TGTTCCGGCTGTCAGCGCAGGGGCGCCCGGTTCTTTTTGTCAAGACCGACCTGTCCGGTGCCCTGAATGA
ACTGCAAGACGAGGCAGCGCGGCTATCGTGGCTGGCCACGACGGGCGTTCCTTGCGCAGCTGTGCTCGAC
GTTGTCACTGAAGCGGGAAGGGACTGGCTGCTATTGGGCGAAGTGCCGGGGCAGGATCTCCTGTCATCTC
ACCTTGCTCCTGCCGAGAAAGTATCCATCATGGCTGATGCAATGCGGCGGCTGCATACGCTTGATCCGGC
TACCTGCCCATTCGACCACCAAGCGAAACATCGCATCGAGCGAGCACGTACTCGGATGGAAGCCGGTCTT
GTCGATCAGGATGATCTGGACGAAGAGCATCAGGGGCTCGCGCCAGCCGAACTGTTCGCCAGGCTCAAGG
CGAGCATGCCCGACGGCGAGGATCTCGTCGTGACCCATGGCGATGCCTGCTTGCCGAATATCATGGTGGA
AAATGGCCGCTTTTCTGGATTCATCGACTGTGGCCGGCTGGGTGTGGCGGACCGCTATCAGGACATAGCG
TTGGCTACCCGTGATATTGCTGAAGAGCTTGGCGGCGAATGGGCTGACCGCTTCCTCGTGCTTTACGGTA
TCGCCGCTCCCGATTCGCAGCGCATCGCCTTCTATCGCCTTCTTGACGAGTTCTTCTGAGCGGGACTCTG
GGGTTCGAAATGACCGACCAAGCGACGCCCAACCTGCCATCACGAGATTTCGATTCCACCGCCGCCTTCT
ATGAAAGGTTGGGCTTCGGAATCGTTTTCCGGGACGCCGGCTGGATGATCCTCCAGCGCGGGGATCTCAT
GCTGGAGTTCTTCGCCCACCCTAGGGGGAGGCTAACTGAAACACGGAAGGAGACAATACCGGAAGGAACC
CGCGCTATGACGGCAATAAAAAGACAGAATAAAACGCACGGTGTTGGGTCGTTTGTTCATAAACGCGGGG
TTCGGTCCCAGGGCTGGCACTCTGTCGATACCCCACCGAGACCCCATTGGGGCCAATACGCCCGCGTTTC
TTCCTTTTCCCCACCCCACCCCCCAAGTTCGGGTGAAGGCCCAGGGCTCGCAGCCAACGTCGGGGCGGCA
GGCCCTGCCATAGCCTCAGGTTACTCATATATACTTTAGATTGATTTAAAACTTCATTTTTAATTTAAAA
GGATCTAGGTGAAGATCCTTTTTGATAATCTCATGACCAAAATCCCTTAACGTGAGTTTTCGTTCCACTG
AGCGTCAGACCCCGTAGAAAAGATCAAAGGATCTTCTTGAGATCCTTTTTTTCTGCGCGTAATCTGCTGC
TTGCAAACAAAAAAACCACCGCTACCAGCGGTGGTTTGTTTGCCGGATCAAGAGCTACCAACTCTTTTTC
CGAAGGTAACTGGCTTCAGCAGAGCGCAGATACCAAATACTGTTCTTCTAGTGTAGCCGTAGTTAGGCCA
CCACTTCAAGAACTCTGTAGCACCGCCTACATACCTCGCTCTGCTAATCCTGTTACCAGTGGCTGCTGCC
AGTGGCGATAAGTCGTGTCTTACCGGGTTGGACTCAAGACGATAGTTACCGGATAAGGCGCAGCGGTCGG
GCTGAACGGGGGGTTCGTGCACACAGCCCAGCTTGGAGCGAACGACCTACACCGAACTGAGATACCTACA
GCGTGAGCTATGAGAAAGCGCCACGCTTCCCGAAGGGAGAAAGGCGGACAGGTATCCGGTAAGCGGCAGG
GTCGGAACAGGAGAGCGCACGAGGGAGCTTCCAGGGGGAAACGCCTGGTATCTTTATAGTCCTGTCGGGT
TTCGCCACCTCTGACTTGAGCGTCGATTTTTGTGATGCTCGTCAGGGGGGCGGAGCCTATGGAAAAACGC
CAGCAACGCGGCCTTTTTACGGTTCCTGGCCTTTTGCTGGCCTTTTGCTCACATGTTCTTTCCTGCGTTA
TCCCCTGATTCTGTGGATAACCGTATTACCGCCATGCATTAGTTATTAATAGTAATCAATTACGGGGTCA
TTAGTTCATAGCCCATATATGGAGTTCCG
